Addgene plasmid #22251: pEBG-II-I Y248,249,611F
Depositing lab: Ananda Roy. Depositing organization: Tufts University.
Backbone
  Vector backbone: pEBG
  Backbone size w/o insert (bp): 6100
  Vector type: Mammalian Expression
Growth in bacteria
  Bacterial resistance: Ampicillin, 100 μg/mL
  Growth temperature: 37°C
  Growth strain: DH5alpha
  Copy number: Unknown
Gene/Insert
  Gene/Insert name: TFII-I (alt name: TFII-I)
  Species: H. sapiens (human)
  Insert size (bp): 3300
  Mutation: Tyrosine 248, 249 and 611 mutated to Phenylalanine
  Entrez Gene: GTF2I (a.k.a. BAP135, BTKAP1, DIWS, GTFII-I, IB291, SPIN, TFII-I, WBS, WBSCR6)
  Tag / fusion protein: GST (N terminal on insert)
  Cloning method: Restriction Enzyme
  Sequencing primers: 5′ EF-1a Forward
Terms and licenses: Academic/Nonprofit Terms; Industry Terms: Not Available to Industry
Depositor comments: No sequence information provided.
How to cite: pEBG-II-I Y248,249,611F was a gift from Ananda Roy (Addgene plasmid # 22251 ; http://n2t.net/addgene:22251 ; RRID:Addgene_22251)
