[The description below was written by a language model from this plasmid's Addgene catalogue record.]
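Description:
pEBG-II-I Y248,249,611F is a mammalian expression plasmid built on the pEBG backbone (about 6.1 kb without insert) that carries a roughly 3.3 kb human TFII-I coding sequence (gene symbol GTF2I), inserted by restriction enzyme cloning. The protein is expressed as a fusion with glutathione S-transferase at its N terminus, so the product can be captured on glutathione resin or detected with anti-GST reagents. The plasmid is propagated in E. coli under ampicillin selection. The record does not explicitly name the promoter, the bacterial origin, or any mammalian selection marker. The listed 5′ sequencing primer is an EF-1α forward primer, which suggests that an EF-1α promoter lies upstream of the GST-fusion cassette, but this is an inference and not a stated feature. The depositor supplied no sequence information, and no feature table is available to confirm the layout.

The defining feature of this construct is a triple point mutation in which tyrosines 248, 249 and 611 of TFII-I are replaced by phenylalanine. Phenylalanine closely resembles tyrosine but lacks the hydroxyl group that accepts phosphate, so such substitutions are a standard way to block phosphorylation at specific residues while changing the protein structure as little as possible. The record does not state the intended application. A GST-tagged, tyrosine-to-phenylalanine mutant of this multifunctional transcription factor would typically be transfected into mammalian cells alongside the wild-type version. The two could then be compared in pull-down, phosphorylation, protein interaction or transcriptional activity assays to test what these tyrosines contribute to TFII-I regulation.
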