>Addgene plasmid #22251 | pEBG-II-I Y248,249,611F | addgene partial sequence | sequence record 28068 | 22251 with hTFII-I_F3 (AGCTACGGAAGCAAGTGGAA)
CTCTTGGACTCACCGAGGCAGTAAAAGTACCATATCCTGTGTTTGAATCAAACCCGGAGTTCTTGTATGT
GGAAGGCTTGCCAGAGGGGATTCCCTTCCGAAGCCCTACCTGGTTTGGAATTCCACGACTTGAAAGGATC
GTCCGCGGGAGTAATAAAATCAAGTTCGTTGTTAAAAAACCTGAACTAGTTATTTCCTTCTTGCCTCCTG
GGATGGCTAGTAAAATAAACACTAAAGCTTTGCAGTCCCCCAAAAGACCACGAAGTCCTGGGAGTAATTC
AAAGGTTCCTGAAATTGAGGTCACCGTGGAAGGCCCTAATAACAACAATCCTCAAACCTCAGCTGTTCGA
ACCCCGACCCAGACTAACGGTTCTAACGTTCCCTTCAAGCCACGAGGGAGAGAGTTTTCCTTTGAGGCCT
GGAATGCCAAAATCACGGACCTAAAACAGAAAGTTGAAAATCTCTTCAATGAGAAATGTGGGGAAGCTCT
TGGCCTTAAACAAGCTGTGAAGGTGCCGTTCGCGTTATTTGAGTCTTTCCCGGAAGACTTTTATGTGGAA
GGCTTACCTGAGGGTGTGCCATTCCGAAGACCATCGACTTTTGGCATTCCGAGACTGGAGAAGATACTCA
GAAACAAAGCCAAAATTAAGTTCATCATTAAAAGGCCCGAAA
