>Addgene plasmid #22251 | pEBG-II-I Y248,249,611F | addgene partial sequence | sequence record 28069 | 22251 with hTFII-I_F2
ACTATCTCCNGGTGGAGTTGTGGCCCCATCAAAGTGAAAACTGAACCCACAGAAGATTCTGGCATTTCCC
TGGAAATGGCAGCTGTGACAGTAAAGGAAGAATCAGAAGATCCTGATTTTTTTCAATATAACATTCAAGG
AAGCCACCATTCTTCAGAGGGCAATGAAGGCACAGAAATGGAAGTACCAGCAGAAGATGATGATTATTCT
CCACCGTCTAAGAGACCAAAGGCCAATGAGCTACCGCAGCCACCAGTCCCGGAACCCGCCAATGCTGGGA
AGCGGAAAGTGAGGGAGTTCAACTTCGAGAAATGGAATGCTCGCATCACTGATCTACGTAAACAAGTTGA
AGAATTGTTTGAAAGGAAATATGCTCAAGCCATAAAAGCCAAAGGTCCGGTGACGATCCCGTACCCTCTT
TTCCAGTCTCATGTTGAAGATCTTTATGTAGAAGGACTTCCTGAAGGAATTCCTTTTAAAAGGCCATCTA
CTTACGGAATTCCTCGCCTGGAGAGGATATTACTTGCAAAGGAAAGGATTCGTTTTGTGATTAAGAAACA
TGAGCTTCTGAATTCAACACGTGAAGATTTACAGCTTGATAAGCCAGCTTCAGGAGTAAAGGAAGAATGG
TATGCCAGAATCACTAAATTAAGAAAGATGGTGGATCAGCTTTTCTGCAAAAAATTTGCGGAAGCCTTGG
GGAGCACTGAAGCCNAGGCTGTACCGTACCAAAAATTTGAGGCACACCCGAATGATCTGTACGTGGAAGG
ACTGCCAGAAAACATTCCTTTCCGAAGTCCCTCATGG
