>Addgene plasmid #22251 | pEBG-II-I Y248,249,611F | addgene partial sequence | sequence record 28070 | 22251 with EF1a_Fwd
ATTNTCTACCGTGCCGCGGGATTCTCNTCAGATCCCTCGACCTCCAGATCCANTGCTGCTGGATCTACCC
NGNCCCCTAGTACNACGGNGTATTGGACAATTAAGGGCCNTGTGCAACCCACTTCGACTTCNTTTGGAAT
ATCTTGAAGAAAAATATGAAGAGCATTTGTATGAGCGCGATGAAGGTGATAAATGGCGAAACANAAAGTT
TGAATTGGGTTTGGAGTTTCCCAATCTTCCTTATTATATTGATGGTGATGTTAAATTAACACAGTCTATG
GCCATCATACGTTATATAGCTGACAAGCACAACCTGTTGGGTGGTTGTCCAAAAGAGCGTGCAGAGATTT
CAATGCTTGAAGGAGCGGTTTTGGATATTAGATACGGTGTTTCGAGAATTGCATATAGTAAAGACTTTGA
AACTCTCAAAGTTGATTTTCTNAGCAAGCTACCTGAAATGCTGAAAATGTTCGAAGATCGTTTATGTCAT
AAAACATATTTAAATGGNGATCATGTAACCCATCCTGACTTCATGTTGTATGACGCTCTTGATGTTGTTT
TATACATGGACCCAATGTGCCTGGATGCGTNCCCAANATTAGTTTGNTTTAAAAAACGTATTGNAGCTAT
CCCACCCATTGATAAGTACTTGAAATCCAGCCAAGTATATANCCCGGCCTTTGCAGGCNTGGCAA
